>Addgene plasmid #100787 | DsRed-CPI-17-wt-NES | addgene full sequence | sequence record 193216 | Addgene NGS Result
TTTTGCGCTGCTTCGCGATGTACGGGCCAGATATACGCGTTGACATTGATTATTGACTAGTTATTAATAG
TAATCAATTACGGGGTCATTAGTTCATAGCCCATATATGGAGTTCCGCGTTACATAACTTACGGTAAATG
GCCCGCCTGGCTGACCGCCCAACGACCCCCGCCCATTGACGTCAATAATGACGTATGTTCCCATAGTAAC
GCCAATAGGGACTTTCCATTGACGTCAATGGGTGGAGTATTTACGGTAAACTGCCCACTTGGCAGTACAT
CAAGTGTATCATATGCCAAGTACGCCCCCTATTGACGTCAATGACGGTAAATGGCCCGCCTGGCATTATG
CCCAGTACATGACCTTATGGGACTTTCCTACTTGGCAGTACATCTACGTATTAGTCATCGCTATTACCAT
GGTGATGCGGTTTTGGCAGTACATCAATGGGCGTGGATAGCGGTTTGACTCACGGGGATTTCCAAGTCTC
CACCCCATTGACGTCAATGGGAGTTTGTTTTGGCACCAAAATCAACGGGACTTTCCAAAATGTCGTAACA
ACTCCGCCCCATTGACGCAAATGGGCGGTAGGCGTGTACGGTGGGAGGTCTATATAAGCAGAGCTCTCTG
GCTAACTAGAGAACCCACTGCTTACTGGCTTATCGAAATTAATACGACTCACTATAGGGAGACCCAAGCT
TGGTACCATGGCCTCCTCCGAGAACGTCATCACCGAGTTCATGCGCTTCAAGGTGCGCATGGAGGGCACC
GTGAACGGCCACGAGTTCGAGATCGAGGGCGAGGGCGAGGGCCGCCCCTACGAGGGCCACAACACCGTGA
AGCTGAAGGTGACCAAGGGCGGCCCCCTGCCCTTCGCCTGGGACATCCTGTCCCCCCAGTTCCAGTACGG
CTCCAAGGTGTACGTGAAGCACCCCGCCGACATCCCCGACTACAAGAAGCTGTCCTTCCCCGAGGGCTTC
AAGTGGGAGCGCGTGATGAACTTCGAGGACGGCGGCGTGGCGACCGTGACCCAGGACTCCTCCCTGCAGG
ACGGCTGCTTCATCTACAAGGTGAAGTTCATCGGCGTGAACTTCCCCTCCGACGGCCCCGTGATGCAGAA
GAAGACCATGGGCTGGGAGGCCTCCACCGAGCGCCTGTACCCCCGCGACGGCGTGCTGAAGGGCGAGACC
CACAAGGCCCTGAAGCTGAAGGACGGCGGCCACTACCTGGTGGAGTTCAAGTCCATCTACATGGCCAAGA
AGCCCGTGCAGCTGCCCGGCTACTACTACGTGGACGCCAAGCTGGACATCACCTCCCACAACGAGGACTA
CACCATCGTGGAGCAGTACGAGCGCACCGAGGGCCGCCACCACCTGTTCCTGGAATTCATGGCAGCTCAG
CGGCTGGGCAAGCGCGTGCTGAGCAAGCTGCAGTCTCCATCGCGGGCCCGCGGGCCAGGGGGCAGTCCCG
GGGGGCTGCAGAAGCGGCACGCGCGCGTCACCGTCAAGTATGACCGGCGGGAGCTGCAGCGGCGGCTGGA
CGTGGAGAAGTGGATCGACGGGCGCCTGGAGGAGCTGTACCGCGGCATGGAGGCAGACATGCCCGATGAG
ATCAACATTGATGAATTGTTGGAGTTAGAGAGTGAAGAGGAGAGAAGCCGGAAAATCCAGGGACTCCTGA
AGTCATGTGGGAAACCTGTCGAGGACTTCATCCAGGAGCTGCTGGCAAAGCTTCAAGGCCTCCACAGGCA
GCCCGGCCTCCGCCAGCCAAGCCCCTCCCACGACGGCAGCCTCAGCCCCCTCCAGGACCGGGCCCGGACT
GCTCACCCCCTGGCCCTGAAGCTGGCCGGCCTGGACATCGGCAGCTGACTCGAGCATGCATCTAGAGGGC
CCTATTCTATAGTGTCACCTAAATGCTAGAGCTCGCTGATCAGCCTCGACTGTGCCTTCTAGTTGCCAGC
CATCTGTTGTTTGCCCCTCCCCCGTGCCTTCCTTGACCCTGGAAGGTGCCACTCCCACTGTCCTTTCCTA
ATAAAATGAGGAAATTGCATCGCATTGTCTGAGTAGGTGTCATTCTATTCTGGGGGGTGGGGTGGGGCAG
GACAGCAAGGGGGAGGATTGGGAAGACAATAGCAGGCATGCTGGGGATGCGGTGGGCTCTATGGCTTCTG
AGGCGGAAAGAACCAGCTGGGGCTCTAGGGGGTATCCCC
[124 nt withheld, positions 2210-2333]
C
[91 nt withheld, positions 2335-2425]
A
[49 nt withheld, positions 2427-2475]
CCTTTGACGTTGGAGTCCACGTTCTTT
[37 nt withheld, positions 2503-2539]
ACCCTATCTCGGTCTATTCTTTTGATTTATAAGGGATTTTGCCGATTTCGGCCTATTGGTTAAAAAATGA
GCTGATTTAACAAAAATTTAACGCGAATTAATTCTGTGGAATGTGTGTCAGTTAGGGTGTGGAAAGTCCC
CAGGCTCCCCAGCAGGCAGAAGTATGCAAAGCATGCATCTCAATTAGTCAGCAACCAGGTGTGGAAAGTC
CCCAGGCTCCCCAGCAGGCAGAAGTATGCAAAGCATGCATCTCAATTAGTCAGCAACCATAGTCCCGCCC
CTAACTCCGCCCATCCCGCCCCTAACTCCGCCCAGTTCCGCCCATTCTCCGCCCCATGGCTGACTAATTT
TTTTTATTTATGCAGAGGCCGAGGCCGCCTCTGCCTCTGAGCTATTCCAGAAGTAGTGAGGAGGCTTTTT
TGGAGGCCTAGGCTTTTGCAAAAAGCTCCCGGGAGCTTGTATATCCATTTTCGGATCTGATCAAGAGACA
GGATGAGGATCGTTTCGCATGATTGAACAAGATGGATTGCACGCAGGTTCTCCGGCCGCTTGGGTGGAGA
GGCTATTCGGCTATGACTGGGCACAACAGACAATCGGCTGCTCTGATGCCGCCGTGTTCCGGCTGTCAGC
GCAGGGGCGCCCGGTTCTTTTTGTCAAGACCGACCTGTCCGGTGCCCTGAATGAACTGCAGGACGAGGCA
GCGCGGCTATCGTGGCTGGCCACGACGGGCGTTACTTGCGCAGCTGTGCTCGACGTTGTCACTGAAGCGG
GAAGGGACTGGCTGCTATTGGGCGAAGTGCCGGGGCAGGATCTCCTGTCATCTCACCTTGCTCCTGCCGA
GAAAGTATCCATCATGGCTGATGCAATGCGGCGGCTGCATACGCTTGATCCGGCTACCTGCCCATTCGAC
CACCAAGCGAAACATCGCATCGAGCGAGCACGTACTCGGATGGAAGCCGGTCTTGTCGATCAGGATGATC
TGGACGAAGAGCATCAGGGGCTCGCGCCAGCCGAACTGTTCGCCAGGCTCAAGGCGCGCATGCCCGACGG
CGAGGATCTCGTCGTGACCCATGGCGATGCCTGCTTGCCGAATATCATGGTGGAAAATGGCCGCTTTTCT
GGATTCATCGACTGTGGCCGGCTGGGTGTGGCGGACCGCTATCAGGACATAGCGTTGGCTACCCGTGATA
TTGCTGAAGAGCTTGGCGGCGAATGGGCTGACCGCTTCCTCGTGCTTTACGGTATCGCCGCTCCCGATTC
GCAGCGCATCGCCTTCTATCGCCTTCTTGACGAGTTCTTCTGAGCGGGACTCTGGGGTTCGAAATGACCG
ACCAAGCGACGCCCAACCTGCCATCACGAGATTTCGATTCCACCGCCGCCTTCTATGAAAGGTTGGGCTT
CGGAATCGTTTTCCGGGACGCCGGCTGGATGATCCTCCAGCGCGGGGATCTCATGCTGGAGTTCTTCGCC
CACCCCAACTTGTTTATTGCAGCTTATAATGGTTACAAATAAAGCAATAGCATCACAAATTTCACAAATA
AAGCATTTTTTTCACTGCATTCTAGTTGTGGTTTGTCCAAACTCATCAATGTATCTTATCATGTCTGTAT
ACCGTCGACCTCTAGCTAGAGCTTGGCGTAATCATGGTCATAGCTGTTTCCTGTGTGAAATTGTTATCCG
CTCACAATTCCACACAACATACGAGCCGGAAGCATAAAGTGTAAAGCCTGGGGTGCCTAATGAGTGAGCT
AACTCACATTAATTGCGTTGCGCTCACTGCCCGCTTTCCAGTCGGGAAACCTGTCGTGCCAGCTGCATTA
ATGAATCGGCCAACGCGCGGGGAGAGGCGGTTTGCGTATTGGGCGCTCTTCCGCTTCCTCGCTCACTGAC
TCGCTGCGCTCGGTCGTTCGGCTGCGGCGAGCGGTATCAGCTCACTCAAAGGCGGTAATACGGTTATCCA
CAGAATCAGGGGATAACGCAGGAAAGAACATGTGAGCAAAAGGCCAGCAAAAGGCCAGGAACCGTAAAAA
GGCCGCGTTGCTGGCGTTTTTCCATAGGCTCCGCCCCCCTGACGAGCATCACAAAAATCGACGCTCAAGT
CAGAGGTGGCGAAACCCGACAGGACTATAAAGATACCAGGCGTTTCCCCCTGGAAGCTCCCTCGTGCGCT
CTCCTGTTCCGACCCTGCCGCTTACCGGATACCTGTCCGCCTTTCTCCCTTCGGGAAGCGTGGCGCTTTC
TCATAGCTCACGCTGTAGGTATCTCAGTTCGGTGTAGGTCGTTCGCTCCAAGCTGGGCTGTGTGCACGAA
CCCCCCGTTCAGCCCGACCGCTGCGCCTTATCCGGTAACTATCGTCTTGAGTCCAACCCGGTAAGACACG
ACTTATCGCCACTGGCAGCAGCCACTGGTAACAGGATTAGCAGAGCGAGGTATGTAGGCGGTGCTACAGA
GTTCTTGAAGTGGTGGCCTAACTACGGCTACACTAGAAGAACAGTATTTGGTATCTGCGCTCTGCTGAAG
CCAGTTACCTTCGGAAAAAGAGTTGGTAGCTCTTGATCCGGCAAACAAACCACCGCTGGTAGCGGTGGTT
TTTTTGTTTGCAAGCAGCAGATTACGCGCAGAAAAAAAGGATCTCAAGAAGATCCTTTGATCTTTTCTAC
GGGGTCTGACGCTCAGTGGAACGAAAACTCACGTTAAGGGATTTTGGTCATGAGATTATCAAAAAGGATC
TTCACCTAGATCCTTTTAAATTAAAAATGAAGTTTTAAATCAATCTAAAGTATATATGAGTAAACTTGGT
CTGACAGTTACCAATGCTTAATCAGTGAGGCACCTATCTCAGCGATCTGTCTATTTCGTTCATCCATAGT
TGCCTGACTCCCCGTCGTGTAGATAACTACGATACGGGAGGGCTTACCATCTGGCCCCAGTGCTGCAATG
ATACCGCGAGACCCACGCTCACCGGCTCCAGATTTATCAGCAATAAACCAGCCAGCCGGAAGGGCCGAGC
GCAGAAGTGGTCCTGCAACTTTATCCGCCTCCATCCAGTCTATTAATTGTTGCCGGGAAGCTAGAGTAAG
TAGTTCGCCAGTTAATAGTTTGCGCAACGTTGTTGCCATTGCTACAGGCATCGTGGTGTCACGCTCGTCG
TTTGGTATGGCTTCATTCAGCTCCGGTTCCCAACGATCAAGGCGAGTTACATGATCCCCCATGTTGTGCA
AAAAAGCGGTTAGCTCCTTCGGTCCTCCGATCGTTGTCAGAAGTAAGTTGGCCGCAGTGTTATCACTCAT
GGTTATGGCAGCACTGCATAATTCTCTTACTGTCATGCCATCCGTAAGATGCTTTTCTGTGACTGGTGAG
TACTCAACCAAGTCATTCTGAGAATAGTGTATGCGGCGACCGAGTTGCTCTTGCCCGGCGTCAATACGGG
ATAATACCGCGCCACATAGCAGAACTTTAAAAGTGCTCATCATTGGAAAACGTTCTTCGGGGCGAAAACT
CTCAAGGATCTTACCGCTGTTGAGATCCAGTTCGATGTAACCCACTCGTGCACCCAACTGATCTTCAGCA
TCTTTTACTTTCACCAGCGTTTCTGGGTGAGCAAAAACAGGAAGGCAAAATGCCGCAAAAAAGGGAATAA
GGGCGACACGGAAATGTTGAATACTCATACTCTTCCTTTTTCAATATTATTGAAGCATTTATCAGGGTTA
TTGTCTCATGAGCGGATACATATTTGAATGTATTTAGAAAAATAAACAAATAGGGGTTCCGCGCACATTT
CCCCGAAAAGTGCCACCTGACGTCGACGGATCGGGAGATCTCCCGATCCCCTATGGTGCACTCTCAGTAC
AATCTGCTCTGATGCCGCATAGTTAAGCCAGTATCTGCTCCCTGCTTGTGTGTTGGAGGTCGCTGAGTAG
TGCGCGAGCAAAATTTAAGCTACAACAAGGCAAGGCTTGACCGACAATTGCATGAAGAATCTGCTTAGGG
TTAGGCG
Features (pLannotate 1.2.2; 22 found; start..end, strand, type, name):
     42..421     +  enhancer       CMV enhancer: human cytomegalovirus immediate early enhancer
    422..625     +  promoter       CMV promoter: human cytomegalovirus (CMV) immediate early promoter
    621..654     +  LTR            5' LTR (truncated) (fragment): truncated 5' long terminal repeat (LTR) from HIV-1
    670..688     +  promoter       T7 promoter: promoter for bacteriophage T7 RNA polymerase
    708..1382    +  CDS            DsRed2: DsRed2 is a basic (constitutively fluorescent) red fluorescent protein published in 2006, derived from Discosoma sp..
   1389..1829    +  CDS            PPP1R14A: PP14A_HUMAN - Also known as CPI17, PPP1INL. Experimental evidence at protein level: Swiss-Prot protein existence level 1. Inhibitor of PPP1CA. Has over 1000-fold higher inhibitory activity when phosphorylated, creating a molecular switch for regulating the phosphorylation status of PPP1CA substrates and smooth muscle contraction. From Homo sapiens (Human).
   1896..1914    -  promoter       SP6 promoter: promoter for bacteriophage SP6 RNA polymerase
   1940..2164    +  polyA_signal   bGH poly(A) signal: bovine growth hormone polyadenylation signal
   2168..2189    +  promoter       SV40 promoter (fragment): SV40 enhancer and early promoter
   2210..2638    +  rep_origin     f1 ori (sequence partly withheld): f1 bacteriophage origin of replication; arrow indicates direction of (+) strand synthesis
   2652..2981    +  promoter       SV40 promoter: SV40 enhancer and early promoter
   3048..3842    +  CDS            NeoR/KanR: aminoglycoside phosphotransferase from Tn5; aph(3')-II (or nptII); confers resistance to neomycin, kanamycin, and G418 (Geneticin®)
   3863..4021    +  CDS            ble (fragment): BLE_KLEPN - Experimental evidence at protein level: Swiss-Prot protein existence level 1. Binding protein with a strong affinity to the bleomycin family of antibiotics. Binds to CL990; an antimitotic-antibiotic compound. From Klebsiella pneumoniae.
   4016..4137    +  polyA_signal   SV40 poly(A) signal: SV40 polyadenylation signal
   4210..4226    -  protein_bind   lac operator: The lac repressor binds to the lac operator to inhibit transcription in E. coli. This inhibition can be relieved by adding lactose or isopropyl-β-D-thiogalactopyranoside (IPTG). lac repressor encoded by lacI
   4234..4264    -  promoter       lac promoter: promoter for the E. coli lac operon
   4279..4300    -  protein_bind   CAP binding site: CAP binding activates transcription in the presence of cAMP. E. coli catabolite activator protein
   4313..4405    -  CDS            lacI (fragment): lac repressor; lacI; The lac repressor binds to the lac operator to inhibit transcription in E. coli. This inhibition can be relieved by adding lactose or isopropyl-β-D-thiogalactopyranoside (IPTG).
   4588..5176    -  rep_origin     ori: high-copy-number ColE1/pMB1/pBR322/pUC origin of replication
   5347..6207    -  CDS            AmpR: β-lactamase; bla; confers resistance to ampicillin, carbenicillin, and related antibiotics
   6208..6312    -  promoter       AmpR promoter: bla
   6371..6423    -  misc_feature   bom (fragment): basis of mobility region from pBR322
