[The description below was written by a language model from this plasmid's Addgene catalogue record and pLannotate feature annotations shown in this document.]
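Description:
DsRed-CPI-17-wt-NES is a mammalian expression plasmid built on the pcDNA3.1(+) backbone that produces a red fluorescent fusion of human CPI-17 (PPP1R14A) directed to the cytosol. In bacteria it is maintained as a high-copy plasmid through a ColE1/pUC-type origin and selected with ampicillin via the β-lactamase gene. An f1 origin is also present. For mammalian cells, the backbone carries an SV40 promoter-driven neomycin phosphotransferase cassette with an SV40 polyadenylation signal, which allows G418 selection of stable transfectants.

The expression cassette consists of the CMV immediate early enhancer and promoter, followed by a DsRed2 coding sequence placed directly upstream of the PPP1R14A open reading frame, and is terminated by the bovine growth hormone polyadenylation signal. The CPI-17 segment was inserted between BamHI and XhoI sites, so that DsRed sits at the N terminus of the fusion. The insert name and stated purpose indicate that wild-type CPI-17 carries an appended nuclear export signal (NES). The NES is not annotated separately in the feature table, but the recorded insert is slightly longer than the annotated CPI-17 coding region, which fits a short added sequence. T7 and SP6 promoters flank the insert and serve as sequencing primer sites. A few short fragment annotations (an HIV-1 LTR fragment, ble, lacI, bom) appear to be partial matches within backbone sequence rather than functional elements.

CPI-17 is a phosphorylation-dependent inhibitor of protein phosphatase 1 involved in regulating smooth muscle contraction. This construct allows live or fixed-cell imaging of a version restricted to the cytoplasm, presumably to separate cytosolic from nuclear roles of the protein.
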