Addgene plasmid #100787: DsRed-CPI-17-wt-NES
Purpose: Mammalian expression of Fluorescent CPI-17 cytosolic
Depositing lab: Joseph Gordon. Depositing organization: University of Manitoba.
Backbone
  Vector backbone: pcDNA3.1(+)
  Backbone size w/o insert (bp): 5400
  Vector type: Mammalian Expression
Growth in bacteria
  Bacterial resistance: Ampicillin, 100 μg/mL
  Growth temperature: 37°C
  Growth strain: DH5alpha
  Copy number: High Copy
Gene/Insert
  Gene/Insert name: CPI-17-NES
  Species: H. sapiens (human)
  Insert size (bp): 480
  Entrez Gene: PPP1R14A (a.k.a. PPP1INL)
  Promoter: CMV
  Tag / fusion protein: DsRed (N terminal on insert)
  Cloning method: Restriction Enzyme; 5′ cloning site BamHI (not destroyed); 3′ cloning site XhoI (not destroyed)
  Sequencing primers: 5′ T7; 3′ Sp6
Terms and licenses: Academic/Nonprofit Terms; Industry Terms: Not Available to Industry
How to cite: DsRed-CPI-17-wt-NES was a gift from Joseph Gordon (Addgene plasmid # 100787 ; http://n2t.net/addgene:100787 ; RRID:Addgene_100787)
