>Addgene plasmid #100787 | DsRed-CPI-17-wt-NES | depositor partial sequence | sequence record 189479 | CPI-17 -NES
ATGGCAGCTCAGCGGCTGGGCAAGCGCGTGCTGAGCAAGCTGCAGTCTCCATCGCGGGCCCGCGGGCCAG
GGGGCAGTCCCGGGGGGCTGCAGAAGCGGCACGCGCGCGTCACCGTCAAGTATGACCGGCGGGAGCTGCA
GCGGCGGCTGGACGTGGAGAAGTGGATCGACGGGCGCCTGGAGGAGCTGTACCGCGGCATGGAGGCAGAC
ATGCCCGATGAGATCAACATTGATGAATTGTTGGAGTTAGAGAGTGAAGAGGAGAGAAGCCGGAAAATCC
AGGGACTCCTGAAGTCATGTGGGAAACCTGTCGAGGACTTCATCCAGGAGCTGCTGGCAAAGCTTCAAGG
CCTCCACAGGCAGCCCGGCCTCCGCCAGCCAAGCCCCTCCCACGACGGCAGCCTCAGCCCCCTCCAGGAC
CGGGCCCGGACTGCTCACCCCCTGGCCCTGAAGCTGGCCGGCCTGGACATCGGCAGC
